>Addgene plasmid #180776 | pcDNA3.1-EOLA1/CXORF40A | addgene full sequence | sequence record 356523 | Addgene NGS Result
GACGGATCGGGAGATCTCCCGATCCCCTATGGTGCACTCTCAGTACAATCTGCTCTGATGCCGCATAGTT
AAGCCAGTATCTGCTCCCTGCTTGTGTGTTGGAGGTCGCTGAGTAGTGCGCGAGCAAAATTTAAGCTACA
ACAAGGCAAGGCTTGACCGACAATTGCATGAAGAATCTGCTTAGGGTTAGGCGTTTTGCGCTGCTTCGCG
ATGTACGGGCCAGATATACGCGTTGACATTGATTATTGACTAGTTATTAATAGTAATCAATTACGGGGTC
ATTAGTTCATAGCCCATATATGGAGTTCCGCGTTACATAACTTACGGTAAATGGCCCGCCTGGCTGACCG
CCCAACGACCCCCGCCCATTGACGTCAATAATGACGTATGTTCCCATAGTAACGCCAATAGGGACTTTCC
ATTGACGTCAATGGGTGGAGTATTTACGGTAAACTGCCCACTTGGCAGTACATCAAGTGTATCATATGCC
AAGTACGCCCCCTATTGACGTCAATGACGGTAAATGGCCCGCCTGGCATTATGCCCAGTACATGACCTTA
TGGGACTTTCCTACTTGGCAGTACATCTACGTATTAGTCATCGCTATTACCATGGTGATGCGGTTTTGGC
AGTACATCAATGGGCGTGGATAGCGGTTTGACTCACGGGGATTTCCAAGTCTCCACCCCATTGACGTCAA
TGGGAGTTTGTTTTGGCACCAAAATCAACGGGACTTTCCAAAATGTCGTAACAACTCCGCCCCATTGACG
CAAATGGGCGGTAGGCGTGTACGGTGGGAGGTCTATATAAGCAGAGCTCTCTGGCTAACTAGAGAACCCA
CTGCTTACTGGCTTATCGAAATTAATACGACTCACTATAGGGAGACCCAGCCATGAAGTTCGGCTGTCTG
AGCTTTAGACAGCCCTATGCCGGATTCGTGCTGAACGGCATCAAGACCGTGGAGACCAGATGGAGACCTC
TGCTGAGCAGCCAGAGGAACTGCACCATCGCCGTGCACATCGCCCATAGAGACTGGGAGGGAGACGCTTG
GAGGGAGCTGCTGGTGGAGAGACTGGGCATGACCCCCGCCCAGATTCAAGCTCTGCTGAGGAAGGGCGAG
AAGTTCGGAAGAGGCGTGATCGCCGGACTGGTGGATATCGGCGAGACACTGCAGTGCCCCGAGGATCTGA
CCCCCGACGAGGTGGTGGAGCTGGAGAACCAAGCCGTGCTGACCAATCTGAAGCAGAAGTACCTCACCGT
GATCAGCAACCCCAGATGGCTGCTGGAACCCATTCCTAGAAAGGGCGGCAAGGACGTGTTCCAAGTGGAT
ATCCCCGAGCATCTGATTCCTCTGGGCCACGAGGTGAGCAGCGGCGACGAGAAGACCACCGGCTGGAGAG
GCGGCCACGTGGTCGAGGGGCTAGCCGGTGAGCTGGAGCAGCTACGGGCCCGCCTTGAGCACCACCCCCA
GGGGCAGCGCGAGCCGGGATCCGACTACAAAGACGATGACGATAAGTGACCGGTGAACTTCCCGCCGCCG
TTGTTGTTTTGGAGCACGGAAAGACGATGACGGAAAAAGAGATCGTGGATTACGTCGCCAGTCAAGTAAC
AACCGCGAAAAAGTTGCGCGGAGGAGTTGTGTTTGTGGACGAAGTACCGAAAGGTCTTACCGGAAAACTC
GACGCAAGAAAAATCAGAGAGATCCTCATAAAGGCCAAGAAGGGCGGAAAGTCCAAATTGTAAAATGTAA
CTGTATTCAGCGATGACGAAATTCTTAGCTATTGTAATCCTCCGAGGCCTCGAGCATGCATCTAGAGGGC
CCTATTCTATAGTGTCACCTAAATGCTAGAGCTCGCTGATCAGCCTCGACTGTGCCTTCTAGTTGCCAGC
CATCTGTTGTTTGCCCCTCCCCCGTGCCTTCCTTGACCCTGGAAGGTGCCACTCCCACTGTCCTTTCCTA
ATAAAATGAGGAAATTGCATCGCATTGTCTGAGTAGGTGTCATTCTATTCTGGGGGGTGGGGTGGGGCAG
GACAGCAAGGGGGAGGATTGGGAAGACAATAGCAGGCATGCTGGGGATGCGGTGGGCTCTATGGCTTCTG
AGGCGGAAAGAACCAGCTGGGGCTCTAGGGGGTATCCCC
[124 nt withheld, positions 2140-2263]
C
[91 nt withheld, positions 2265-2355]
A
[49 nt withheld, positions 2357-2405]
CCTTTGACGTTGGAGTCCACGTTCTTT
[37 nt withheld, positions 2433-2469]
ACCCTATCTCGGTCTATTCTTTTGATTTATAAGGGATTTTGCCGATTTCGGCCTATTGGTTAAAAAATGA
GCTGATTTAACAAAAATTTAACGCGAATTAATTCTGTGGAATGTGTGTCAGTTAGGGTGTGGAAAGTCCC
CAGGCTCCCCAGCAGGCAGAAGTATGCAAAGCATGCATCTCAATTAGTCAGCAACCAGGTGTGGAAAGTC
CCCAGGCTCCCCAGCAGGCAGAAGTATGCAAAGCATGCATCTCAATTAGTCAGCAACCATAGTCCCGCCC
CTAACTCCGCCCATCCCGCCCCTAACTCCGCCCAGTTCCGCCCATTCTCCGCCCCATGGCTGACTAATTT
TTTTTATTTATGCAGAGGCCGAGGCCGCCTCTGCCTCTGAGCTATTCCAGAAGTAGTGAGGAGGCTTTTT
TGGAGGCCTAGGCTTTTGCAAAAAGCTCCCGGGAGCTTGTATATCCATTTTCGGATCTGATCAAGAGACA
GGATGAGGATCGTTTCGCATGATTGAACAAGATGGATTGCACGCAGGTTCTCCGGCCGCTTGGGTGGAGA
GGCTATTCGGCTATGACTGGGCACAACAGACAATCGGCTGCTCTGATGCCGCCGTGTTCCGGCTGTCAGC
GCAGGGGCGCCCGGTTCTTTTTGTCAAGACCGACCTGTCCGGTGCCCTGAATGAACTGCAGGACGAGGCA
GCGCGGCTATCGTGGCTGGCCACGACGGGCGTTCCTTGCGCAGCTGTGCTCGACGTTGTCACTGAAGCGG
GAAGGGACTGGCTGCTATTGGGCGAAGTGCCGGGGCAGGATCTCCTGTCATCTCACCTTGCTCCTGCCGA
GAAAGTATCCATCATGGCTGATGCAATGCGGCGGCTGCATACGCTTGATCCGGCTACCTGCCCATTCGAC
CACCAAGCGAAACATCGCATCGAGCGAGCACGTACTCGGATGGAAGCCGGTCTTGTCGATCAGGATGATC
TGGACGAAGAGCATCAGGGGCTCGCGCCAGCCGAACTGTTCGCCAGGCTCAAGGCGCGCATGCCCGACGG
CGAGGATCTCGTCGTGACCCATGGCGATGCCTGCTTGCCGAATATCATGGTGGAAAATGGCCGCTTTTCT
GGATTCATCGACTGTGGCCGGCTGGGTGTGGCGGACCGCTATCAGGACATAGCGTTGGCTACCCGTGATA
TTGCTGAAGAGCTTGGCGGCGAATGGGCTGACCGCTTCCTCGTGCTTTACGGTATCGCCGCTCCCGATTC
GCAGCGCATCGCCTTCTATCGCCTTCTTGACGAGTTCTTCTGAGCGGGACTCTGGGGTTCGAAATGACCG
ACCAAGCGACGCCCAACCTGCCATCACGAGATTTCGATTCCACCGCCGCCTTCTATGAAAGGTTGGGCTT
CGGAATCGTTTTCCGGGACGCCGGCTGGATGATCCTCCAGCGCGGGGATCTCATGCTGGAGTTCTTCGCC
CACCCCAACTTGTTTATTGCAGCTTATAATGGTTACAAATAAAGCAATAGCATCACAAATTTCACAAATA
AAGCATTTTTTTCACTGCATTCTAGTTGTGGTTTGTCCAAACTCATCAATGTATCTTATCATGTCTGTAT
ACCGTCGACCTCTAGCTAGAGCTTGGCGTAATCATGGTCATAGCTGTTTCCTGTGTGAAATTGTTATCCG
CTCACAATTCCACACAACATACGAGCCGGAAGCATAAAGTGTAAAGCCTGGGGTGCCTAATGAGTGAGCT
AACTCACATTAATTGCGTTGCGCTCACTGCCCGCTTTCCAGTCGGGAAACCTGTCGTGCCAGCTGCATTA
ATGAATCGGCCAACGCGCGGGGAGAGGCGGTTTGCGTATTGGGCGCTCTTCCGCTTCCTCGCTCACTGAC
TCGCTGCGCTCGGTCGTTCGGCTGCGGCGAGCGGTATCAGCTCACTCAAAGGCGGTAATACGGTTATCCA
CAGAATCAGGGGATAACGCAGGAAAGAACATGTGAGCAAAAGGCCAGCAAAAGGCCAGGAACCGTAAAAA
GGCCGCGTTGCTGGCGTTTTTCCATAGGCTCCGCCCCCCTGACGAGCATCACAAAAATCGACGCTCAAGT
CAGAGGTGGCGAAACCCGACAGGACTATAAAGATACCAGGCGTTTCCCCCTGGAAGCTCCCTCGTGCGCT
CTCCTGTTCCGACCCTGCCGCTTACCGGATACCTGTCCGCCTTTCTCCCTTCGGGAAGCGTGGCGCTTTC
TCATAGCTCACGCTGTAGGTATCTCAGTTCGGTGTAGGTCGTTCGCTCCAAGCTGGGCTGTGTGCACGAA
CCCCCCGTTCAGCCCGACCGCTGCGCCTTATCCGGTAACTATCGTCTTGAGTCCAACCCGGTAAGACACG
ACTTATCGCCACTGGCAGCAGCCACTGGTAACAGGATTAGCAGAGCGAGGTATGTAGGCGGTGCTACAGA
GTTCTTGAAGTGGTGGCCTAACTACGGCTACACTAGAAGAACAGTATTTGGTATCTGCGCTCTGCTGAAG
CCAGTTACCTTCGGAAAAAGAGTTGGTAGCTCTTGATCCGGCAAACAAACCACCGCTGGTAGCGGTGGTT
TTTTTGTTTGCAAGCAGCAGATTACGCGCAGAAAAAAAGGATCTCAAGAAGATCCTTTGATCTTTTCTAC
GGGGTCTGACGCTCAGTGGAACGAAAACTCACGTTAAGGGATTTTGGTCATGAGATTATCAAAAAGGATC
TTCACCTAGATCCTTTTAAATTAAAAATGAAGTTTTAAATCAATCTAAAGTATATATGAGTAAACTTGGT
CTGACAGTTACCAATGCTTAATCAGTGAGGCACCTATCTCAGCGATCTGTCTATTTCGTTCATCCATAGT
TGCCTGACTCCCCGTCGTGTAGATAACTACGATACGGGAGGGCTTACCATCTGGCCCCAGTGCTGCAATG
ATACCGCGAGACCCACGCTCACCGGCTCCAGATTTATCAGCAATAAACCAGCCAGCCGGAAGGGCCGAGC
GCAGAAGTGGTCCTGCAACTTTATCCGCCTCCATCCAGTCTATTAATTGTTGCCGGGAAGCTAGAGTAAG
TAGTTCGCCAGTTAATAGTTTGCGCAACGTTGTTGCCATTGCTACAGGCATCGTGGTGTCACGCTCGTCG
TTTGGTATGGCTTCATTCAGCTCCGGTTCCCAACGATCAAGGCGAGTTACATGATCCCCCATGTTGTGCA
AAAAAGCGGTTAGCTCCTTCGGTCCTCCGATCGTTGTCAGAAGTAAGTTGGCCGCAGTGTTATCACTCAT
GGTTATGGCAGCACTGCATAATTCTCTTACTGTCATGCCATCCGTAAGATGCTTTTCTGTGACTGGTGAG
TACTCAACCAAGTCATTCTGAGAATAGTGTATGCGGCGACCGAGTTGCTCTTGCCCGGCGTCAATACGGG
ATAATACCGCGCCACATAGCAGAACTTTAAAAGTGCTCATCATTGGAAAACGTTCTTCGGGGCGAAAACT
CTCAAGGATCTTACCGCTGTTGAGATCCAGTTCGATGTAACCCACTCGTGCACCCAACTGATCTTCAGCA
TCTTTTACTTTCACCAGCGTTTCTGGGTGAGCAAAAACAGGAAGGCAAAATGCCGCAAAAAAGGGAATAA
GGGCGACACGGAAATGTTGAATACTCATACTCTTCCTTTTTCAATATTATTGAAGCATTTATCAGGGTTA
TTGTCTCATGAGCGGATACATATTTGAATGTATTTAGAAAAATAAACAAATAGGGGTTCCGCGCACATTT
CCCCGAAAAGTGCCACCTGACGTC
Features (pLannotate 1.2.2; 22 found; start..end, strand, type, name):
     28..80      -  misc_feature   bom (fragment): basis of mobility region from pBR322
    235..614     +  enhancer       CMV enhancer: human cytomegalovirus immediate early enhancer
    615..818     +  promoter       CMV promoter: human cytomegalovirus (CMV) immediate early promoter
    814..847     +  LTR            5' LTR (truncated) (fragment): truncated 5' long terminal repeat (LTR) from HIV-1
    863..881     +  promoter       T7 promoter: promoter for bacteriophage T7 RNA polymerase
    893..1366    +  CDS            EOLA1: EOLA1_HUMAN - Also known as CXorf40, CXorf40A. Experimental evidence at protein level: Swiss-Prot protein existence level 1. May play a role in cell protection during the inflammatory response. In epithelial cells, negatively regulates IL6 production and apoptosis through the regulation of MT2A expession (PubMed:24916366). From Homo sapiens (Human).
   1520..1743    +  CDS            luciferase (fragment): firefly luciferase; luc
   1826..1844    -  promoter       SP6 promoter: promoter for bacteriophage SP6 RNA polymerase
   1870..2094    +  polyA_signal   bGH poly(A) signal: bovine growth hormone polyadenylation signal
   2098..2119    +  promoter       SV40 promoter (fragment): SV40 enhancer and early promoter
   2140..2568    +  rep_origin     f1 ori (sequence partly withheld): f1 bacteriophage origin of replication; arrow indicates direction of (+) strand synthesis
   2582..2911    +  promoter       SV40 promoter: SV40 enhancer and early promoter
   2978..3769    +  CDS            neo: KKA2_KLEPN - Also known as kan, nptII. Experimental evidence at protein level: Swiss-Prot protein existence level 1. Resistance to kanamycin, neomycin, paromomycin, ribostamycin, butirosin and gentamicin B. From Klebsiella pneumoniae.
   3793..3951    +  CDS            ble (fragment): BLE_KLEPN - Experimental evidence at protein level: Swiss-Prot protein existence level 1. Binding protein with a strong affinity to the bleomycin family of antibiotics. Binds to CL990; an antimitotic-antibiotic compound. From Klebsiella pneumoniae.
   3946..4067    +  polyA_signal   SV40 poly(A) signal: SV40 polyadenylation signal
   4140..4156    -  protein_bind   lac operator: The lac repressor binds to the lac operator to inhibit transcription in E. coli. This inhibition can be relieved by adding lactose or isopropyl-β-D-thiogalactopyranoside (IPTG). lac repressor encoded by lacI
   4164..4194    -  promoter       lac promoter: promoter for the E. coli lac operon
   4209..4230    -  protein_bind   CAP binding site: CAP binding activates transcription in the presence of cAMP. E. coli catabolite activator protein
   4243..4335    -  CDS            lacI (fragment): lac repressor; lacI; The lac repressor binds to the lac operator to inhibit transcription in E. coli. This inhibition can be relieved by adding lactose or isopropyl-β-D-thiogalactopyranoside (IPTG).
   4518..5106    -  rep_origin     ori: high-copy-number ColE1/pMB1/pBR322/pUC origin of replication
   5277..6137    -  CDS            AmpR: β-lactamase; bla; confers resistance to ampicillin, carbenicillin, and related antibiotics
   6138..6242    -  promoter       AmpR promoter: bla
