[The description below was written by a language model from this plasmid's Addgene catalogue record and pLannotate feature annotations shown in this document.]
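Description:
pcDNA3.1-EOLA1/CXORF40A is a mammalian expression plasmid built on a pcDNA3.1-luciferase backbone and designed to express human EOLA1 (also called CXorf40 or CXorf40A) in transfected cells. It is maintained in E. coli as a high-copy plasmid through a ColE1/pUC-type origin and selected with ampicillin via the β-lactamase gene and its own promoter. An f1 origin is also present, along with remnants of lac regulatory sequence typical of this vector family. For mammalian selection, an SV40 early promoter drives the neomycin phosphotransferase gene, terminated by an SV40 polyadenylation signal, allowing G418 selection of stable transfectants.

The expression cassette consists of the CMV immediate-early enhancer and promoter, followed by a T7 promoter that can be used for in vitro transcription, the EOLA1 coding sequence, and a bovine growth hormone polyadenylation signal. According to the catalogue entry, the insert carries a C-terminal SBP-Flag tandem tag, which would support streptavidin-based affinity purification and anti-Flag detection or immunoprecipitation. The automated annotation does not call these tags, though an unannotated stretch lies just downstream of the EOLA1 reading frame. A short fragment of firefly luciferase is annotated beyond that, evidently a leftover of the parental backbone rather than a functional reporter. The small HIV-1 LTR and ble hits are fragments and are probably incidental annotation matches.

The sequenced record is 6,273 nt, notably shorter than the catalogue's stated total of 7,670 bp, so the listed sizes should be treated cautiously. Beyond expression of EOLA1 in mammalian cells, the record does not state a specific application. The tag design suits pull-down and interaction studies.
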