Addgene plasmid #180776: pcDNA3.1-EOLA1/CXORF40A
Purpose: Expresses EOLA1/CXORF40A in mammalian cells
Depositing lab: Douglas Feldman. Depositing organization: University of Southern California.
Backbone
  Vector backbone: pcDNA3.1-luciferase
  Backbone size w/o insert (bp): 7040
  Total vector size (bp): 7670
  Vector type: Mammalian Expression
  Selectable markers: Neomycin (select with G418)
Growth in bacteria
  Bacterial resistance: Ampicillin, 100 μg/mL
  Growth temperature: 37°C
  Growth strain: DH5alpha
  Copy number: High Copy
Gene/Insert
  Gene/Insert name: EOLA1
  Species: H. sapiens (human)
  GenBank ID: NP_001165378.1
  Entrez Gene: EOLA1 (a.k.a. CXorf40, CXorf40A)
  Promoter: CMV
  Tag / fusion protein: SBP-Flag (C terminal on insert)
  Cloning method: Ligation Independent Cloning
  Sequencing primers: 5′ CMV-F
Terms and licenses: Academic/Nonprofit Terms; Industry Terms: Not Available to Industry
How to cite: pcDNA3.1-EOLA1/CXORF40A was a gift from Douglas Feldman (Addgene plasmid # 180776 ; http://n2t.net/addgene:180776 ; RRID:Addgene_180776)
